>Addgene plasmid #197706 | pMC-1-PvUbi2-6 | addgene full sequence | sequence record 391034 | Addgene NGS Result
GTCAGTGAGCGAGGAAGCGGAAGAGCGCCCAATACGCAAACCGCCTCTCCCCGCGCGTTGGCCGATTCAT
TAATCACTCTGTGGTCTCAGGAGCCTGCAACGCCGGCGTAATATGGCGCGCCGAAGCCAACTAAACAAGA
CCATAACCATGGTGACATTTGACATAGTTGTTTACTACTTGCTTGAGCCCCACCCTTGCTTATCGGTTGA
ACATTACAAGATACACTGCGGGTGGCCTAAGGCACACCGTCCGAAACCGGCAAACCAAGCCTGATCGCCG
AAATCCAAAATCACTACCGGCAATCTCTAAAGTTTATTTCATCCTTATATGACGAGGAAAGAAAAGAAGA
GAGAAATAATATCTTAACTTCTAAATCAGTCGCGTCAACTTTCTCGGCTAAGAAAGTGAGCACTATCATT
TCGAAGACCATGTCATGAGTGCCGACTTGCCATATCTTATTATATTCTTATTTATTTAATTATAATCCCA
TTGCAATACGTCTATTCTATCATGGCCTGCCACTAACGCTCCGTCTAACGTCGTTAAGCCATTGTCATAA
GCGGCTGCTCAAAACTCTTCCCGGTGGAGGCGAGGCGTTAACGGCGTCTACAAATCTAACGGCCACCAAC
CATCCAGCCGCCTCTCGAAAGCTCCGCTCCGATCGCGGAAATTGCGTGGCGGAGACGAGCGGGCTCCTCT
CACACGGCCCGGAACCGTCACGGCACGGGTGGGGGATTCCTTCCCCAACCCTCCCCACCTCTCCTCCCCC
CGTCGCAGCCCATAAATACAGGGCCCTCCGCGCCTCTTCCCACAATCTCACATCGTCTCATCGTTCGGAG
CGCACAACCCCCGGGTTCCAAATCCAAATTGCTCTCCTCGCGACCCTCGGCGATCCTTCCCCCGCTTCAA
GGTACGGCGATCGTCTCCCCCGTCCTCTTGCCCCATCTCCTCGCTCGGCGTGGTTTGGTGGTTCTGCTTG
GTCTGTGGCTAGGAACTAGGCTGAGGCGTTGACGAAATCATGCTAGATCCGCGTGTTTCCTGATCGTGGG
TGGCTGGGAGGTGGGGTTTTCGTGTAGATCTGATCGGTTCCGCTGTTTATCCTGTCATGCTCATGTGATT
TGTGGGGATTTTAGGTCGTTTGTCCGGGAATCGTGGGGTTGCTTCTAGGCTGTTCGTAGATGAGATCGTT
CTCACGATCTGCTGGGTCGCTGCCTAGGTTCAGCTAGGTCTGCCCTGTTTTTGGGTTCGTTTTCGGGATC
TGTACGTGCATCTATTATCTGGTTCGATGGTGCTAGCTAGGAACAAACAACTGATTCGTCCGATCGATTG
TTTTGTTGCCATGTGCAAGGTTAGGTCGTTATCTGATTGCTGTAGATCAGAGTAGAATAAGATCATCACA
AGCTAGCTCTTGGGCTTATTATGAATCTGCGTTTGTTGCATGATTAAGATGATTATGCTTTTTCTTATGC
TGCCGTTTGTATATGATGCGGTAGCTTTTAACTGAATAGCACACCTTTCCTGTTTAGTTAGATTAGATTA
GATTGCATGATAGATGAGGATATATGCTGCTACATCAGTTTGATGATTCTCTGGTACCTCATAATCAACT
AGCTCATGTGCTTAAATTGAAACTGCATGTGCCACATGATTAAGATGCTAAGATTGGTGAAGATATATAC
GCTGCTGTTCCTATAGGATCCTGTAGCTTTTACCTGGTCAACATGCATCGTCCTGTTATGGATAGATATG
CATGATAGATGAAGATATGTACTGCTACAATTTGATGATTCTTTTGTGCACCTGATGATCATGCATGCTC
TTTGCCCTTACTTTGATATACTTGGATGATGGCATGCTTAGTACTAATGATGTGATGAACACACATGACC
TGTTGGTATGAATATGATGTTGCTGTTTGCTTGTGATGAGTTCTGTTTGTTTACTGCTAGGCACTTACCC
TGTTGTCTGGTTCTCTTTTGCAGAACCTGCAGGAATGTGAGACCACGAAGTGGCTCTTCAGTGGACGAAA
GGGCCTCGTGATACGCCTATTTTTATAGGTTAATGTCATGATAATAATGGTTTCTTAGACGTCAGGTGGC
ACTTTTCGGGGAAATGTGCGCGGAACCCCTATTTGTTTATTTTTCTAAATACATTCAAATATGTATCCGC
TCATGAGACAATAACCCTGATAAATGCTTCAATAATATTGAAAAAGGAAGAGTATGCGCTCACGCAACTG
GTCCAGAACCTTGACCGAACGCAGCGGTGGTAACGGCGCAGTGGCGGTTTTCATGGCTTGTTATGACTGT
TTTTTTTTGGGGTACAGTCTATGCCTCGGGCATCCAAGCAGCAAGCGCGTTACGCCGTGGGTCGATGTTT
GATGTTATGGAGCAGCAACGATGTTACGCAGCAGGGCAGTCGCCCTAAAACAAAGTTAAACATCATGAGG
GAAGCGGTGATCGCCGAAGTATCGACTCAACTATCAGAGGTAGTTGGCGTCATCGAGCGCCATCTCGAAC
CGACGTTGCTGGCCGTACATTTGTACGGCTCCGCAGTGGATGGCGGCCTGAAGCCACACAGCGATATTGA
TTTGCTGGTTACGGTGACCGTAAGGCTTGATGAAACAACGCGGCGAGCTTTGATCAACGACCTTTTGGAA
ACTTCGGCTTCCCCTGGAGAGAGCGAGATTCTCCGCGCTGTAGAAGTCACCATTGTTGTGCACGACGACA
TCATTCCGTGGCGTTATCCAGCTAAGCGCGAACTGCAATTTGGAGAATGGCAGCGCAATGACATTCTTGC
AGGTATCTTCGAGCCAGCCACGATCGACATTGATCTGGCTATCTTGCTGACAAAAGCAAGAGAACATAGC
GTTGCCTTGGTAGGTCCAGCGGCGGAGGAACTCTTTGATCCGGTTCCTGAACAGGATCTATTTGAGGCGC
TAAATGAAACCTTAACGCTATGGAACTCGCCGCCCGACTGGGCTGGCGATGAGCGAAATGTAGTGCTTAC
GTTGTCCCGCATTTGGTACAGCGCAGTAACCGGCAAAATCGCGCCGAAGGATGTCGCTGCCGACTGGGCA
ATGGAGCGCCTGCCGGCCCAGTATCAGCCCGTCATACTTGAAGCTAGACAGGCTTATCTTGGACAAGAAG
AAGATCGCTTGGCCTCGCGCGCAGATCAGTTGGAAGAATTTGTCCATTACGTAAAAGGCGAGATCACCAA
GGTAGTCGGCAAATAACTGTCAGACCAAGTTTACTCATATATACTTTAGATTGATTTAAAACTTCATTTT
TAATTTAAAAGGATCTAGGTGAAGATCCTTTTTGATAATCTCATGACCAAAATCCCTTAACGTGAGTTTT
CGTTCCACTGAGCGTCAGACCCCGTAGAAAAGATCAAAGGATCTTCTTGAGATCCTTTTTTTCTGCGCGT
AATCTGCTGCTTGCAAACAAAAAAACCACCGCTACCAGCGGTGGTTTGTTTGCCGGATCAAGAGCTACCA
ACTCTTTTTCCGAAGGTAACTGGCTTCAGCAGAGCGCAGATACCAAATACTGTTCTTCTAGTGTAGCCGT
AGTTAGGCCACCACTTCAAGAACTCTGTAGCACCGCCTACATACCTCGCTCTGCTAATCCTGTTACCAGT
GGCTGCTGCCAGTGGCGATAAGTCGTGTCTTACCGGGTTGGACTCAAGACGATAGTTACCGGATAAGGCG
CAGCGGTCGGGCTGAACGGGGGGTTCGTGCACACAGCCCAGCTTGGAGCGAACGACCTACACCGAACTGA
GATACCTACAGCGTGAGCTATGAGAAAGCGCCACGCTTCCCGAAGGGAGAAAGGCGGACAGGTATCCGGT
AAGCGGCAGGGTCGGAACAGGAGAGCGCACGAGGGAGCTTCCAGGGGGAAACGCCTGGTATCTTTATAGT
CCTGTCGGGTTTCGCCACCTCTGACTTGAGCGTCGATTTTTGTGATGCTCGTCAGGGGGGCGGAGCCTAT
GGAAAAACGCCAGCAACGCGGCCTTTTTACGGTTCCTGGCCTTTTGCTGGCCTTTTGCTCACATGTTCTT
TCCTGCGTTATCCCCTGATTCTGTGGATAACCGTATTACCGCCTTTGAGTGAGCTGATACCGCTCGCCGC
AGCCGAACGACCGAGCGCAGCGA
Features (pLannotate 1.2.2; 7 found; start..end, strand, type, name):
      1..23      +  rep_origin     RSF ori (fragment): Plasmids containing the RSF 1030 origin of replication can be propagated in E. coli cells that contain additional plasmids with compatible origins.
     25..74      +  CDS            lacI (fragment): lac repressor; lacI; The lac repressor binds to the lac operator to inhibit transcription in E. coli. This inhibition can be relieved by adding lactose or isopropyl-β-D-thiogalactopyranoside (IPTG).
   2119..2223    +  promoter       AmpR promoter: bla
   2214..2294    -  CDS            int (fragment): INT2_ECOLX - Protein inferred from homology: Swiss-Prot protein existence level 3. Putative integrase believed to be involved in the insertion of antibiotic resistance genes into plasmids and transposons. From Escherichia coli.
   2382..2438    +  CDS            GmR (fragment): gentamycin acetyltransferase; aacC1; confers resistance to gentamycin
   2445..3233    +  CDS            aadA: S3AD_ECOLX - Experimental evidence at protein level: Swiss-Prot protein existence level 1. Mediates bacterial resistance to the antibiotics streptomycin and spectinomycin. From Escherichia coli.
   3407..3995    +  rep_origin     ori: high-copy-number ColE1/pMB1/pBR322/pUC origin of replication
