[The description below was written by a language model from this plasmid's Addgene catalogue record and pLannotate feature annotations shown in this document.]
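Description:
pMC-1-PvUbi2-6 is a Level 0 Phytobrick part plasmid from a MoClo (Golden Gate) toolkit for plant genome engineering. It carries the PvUbi2 promoter from switchgrass (Panicum virgatum), recorded as an insert of about 1.9 kb, in a self-made backbone, pMC-1-ccdB-6. The backbone name suggests that the part replaced a ccdB counter-selection cassette, a common way to eliminate uncut parental vector, although the record lists the cloning sites as unknown. The full plasmid is 4,153 nt. Although it is catalogued as a plant expression vector, it is a storage and donor plasmid for a single regulatory element. It contains no coding sequence, terminator or plant selectable marker of its own.

The automated feature table annotates only the bacterial maintenance functions. These are a high-copy ColE1/pUC-type origin and an aadA gene conferring spectinomycin and streptomycin resistance, which matches the listed spectinomycin selection in E. coli. An AmpR (bla) promoter lies upstream of aadA. Between them are short fragments matching an integrase and a gentamicin acetyltransferase, which look like remnants of the integron-type cassette from which aadA is often derived. Very short hits to an RSF origin and lacI at the start of the sequence are fragmentary and probably not functional. The PvUbi2 promoter is not annotated, but the unannotated stretch of roughly 2 kb between the lacI fragment and the AmpR promoter is about the right size for the insert.

Ubiquitin promoters of this type generally drive strong constitutive expression, particularly in monocots. In MoClo workflows, a promoter part like this one is released by a Type IIS enzyme and joined with coding and terminator parts to build higher-level transcriptional units. The record does not state the enzyme or the fusion overhangs.
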