Addgene plasmid #197706: pMC-1-PvUbi2-6
Purpose: Phytobrick (MoClo) Level 0 Part
Depositing lab: Daniel Voytas. Depositing organization: University of Minnesota. Publication: An extensible vector toolkit and parts library for advanced engineering of plant genomes. Chamness JC, Kumar J, Cruz AJ, Rhuby E, Holum MJ, Cody JP, Tibebu R, Gamo ME, Starker CG, Zhang F, Voytas DF. Plant Genome. 2023 Mar 9:e20312. doi: 10.1002/tpg2.20312. PubMed 36896468.
Backbone
  Vector backbone: pMC-1-ccdB-6
  Backbone manufacturer: Self-made
  Vector type: Plant Expression
Growth in bacteria
  Bacterial resistance: Spectinomycin, 50 μg/mL
  Growth temperature: 37°C
  Growth strain: DH5alpha
  Copy number: High Copy
Gene/Insert
  Gene/Insert name: PvUbi2 promoter
  Species: Panicum virgatum
  Insert size (bp): 1900
  Cloning method: Restriction Enzyme; 5′ cloning site Unknown (unknown if destroyed)
Terms and licenses: Academic/Nonprofit Terms; Industry Terms: Not Available to Industry
Depositor comments: Please visit https://doi.org/10.1101/2022.10.15.511792 for bioRxiv preprint.
How to cite: pMC-1-PvUbi2-6 was a gift from Daniel Voytas (Addgene plasmid # 197706 ; http://n2t.net/addgene:197706 ; RRID:Addgene_197706)
